>Addgene plasmid #110095 | pFLAG_attP | addgene full sequence | sequence record 317064 | Addgene NGS Result
CCCCACGGTGCTGCGCAGTGAGCTCTACGCCATCCCGGCGTTGATCTGTGCGTTCGCACGCACAGGCCCG
GTGTGAGAAGGGTCTCTGACGAGCGGGAGAACTCCCTATCAGTGATAGAGTTTGTCCTCCCTATCAGTGA
TAGATAGGCTCTGGGAGTACCCGTGTGTACGACCAGCACGGCATACATCATTTCGACGCCGAGAGATTCG
CCGCCCGAAATGAGCACGATCCGCATGCACCCAGCTTTCTTGTACAAAGTGGGCTCGAGGCATGCGAAGG
AGATATACATATGAGTTGAAGAGCGACCTGCAGACTGGCTGTGTATAAGGGAGCCTGACATTTATATTCC
CCAGAACATCAGGTTAATGGCGTTTTTGATGTCATTTTCGCGGTGGCTGAGATCAGCCACTTCTTCCCCG
ATAACGGAGACCGGCACACTGGCCATATCGGTGGTCATCATGCGCCAGCTTTCATCCCCGATATGCACCA
CCGGGTAAAGTTCACGGGAGACTTTATCTGACAGCAGACGTGCACTGGCCAGGGGGATCACCATCCGTCG
CCCGGGCGTGTCAATAATATCACTCTGTACATCCACAAACAGACGATAACGGCTCTCTCTTTTATAGGTG
TAAACCTTAAACTGCATTTCACCAGCCCCTGTTCTCGTCAGCAAAAGAGCCGTTCATTTCAATAAACCGG
GCGACCTCAGCCATCCCTTCCTGATTTTCCGCTTTCCAGCGTTCGGCACGCAGACGACGGGCTTCATTCT
GCATGGTTGTGCTTACCAGACCGGAGATATTGACATCATATATGCCTTGAGCAACTGATAGCTGTCGCTG
TCAACTGTCACTGTAATACGCTGCTTCATAGCATACCTCTTTTTGACATACTTCGGGTATACATATCAGT
ATATATTCTTATACCGCAAAAATCAGCGCGCAAATACGCATACTGTTATCTGGCTTTTAGTAAGCCGGAT
CCACGCGTTTACGCCCCGCCCTGCCACTCATCGCAGTACTGTTGTAATTCATTAAGCATTCTGCCGACAT
GGAAGCCATCACAAACGGCATGATGAACCTGAATCGCCAGCGGCATCAGCACCTTGTCGCCTTGCGTATA
ATATTTGCCCATGGTGAAAACGGGGGCGAAGAAGTTGTCCATATTGGCCACGTTTAAATCAAAACTGGTG
AAACTCACCCAGGGATTGGCTGAGACGAAAAACATATTCTCAATAAACCCTTTAGGGAAATAGGCCAGGT
TTTCACCGTAACACGCCACATCTTGCGAATATATGTGTAGAAACTGCCGGAAATCGTCGTGGTATTCACT
CCAGAGCGATGAAAACGTTTCAGTTTGCTCATGGAAAACGGTGTAACAAGGGTGAACACTATCCCATATC
ACCAGCTCACCGTCTTTCATTGCCATACGGAATTCCGGATGAGCATTCATCAGGCGGGCAAGAATGTGAA
TAAAGGCCGGATAAAACTTGTGCTTATTTTTCTTTACGGTCTTTAAAAAGGCCGTAATATCCAGCTGAAC
GGTCTGGTTATAGGTACATTGAGCAACTGACTGAAATGCCTCAAAATGTTCTTTACGATGCCATTGGGAT
ATATCAACGGTGGTATATCCAGTGATTTTTTTCTCCATTTTAGCTTCCTTAGCTCCTGAAAATCTCGACG
GATCCTAACTCAAAATCCACACATTATACGAGCCGGAAGCATAAAGTGTAAAGCCTGGGGTGCCTAATGC
GGCCGCCATAGTGACTGGATATGTTGTGTTTTACAGTATTATGTAGTCTGTTTTTTATGCAAAATCTAAT
TTAATATATTGATATTTATATCATTTTACGTTTCTCGTTCAGCTTTTTTGTACAAACTTGTGATATCGAA
TTCGCTAGCTACCTTTCTCTTCTTTTTTGGATCTACCTTTCTCTTCTTTTTTGGGGATCCACTAGTTCTG
CTCTTCTGCAGACTACAAAGACCATGACGGTGATTATAAAGATCATGATATCGATTACAAGGATGACGAT
GACAAGTAGTGAGCATTCCGCTTCCTCGCTCACTGACTCGCTGCGCTCGGTCGTTCGGCTGCGGCGAGCG
GTATCAGCTCACTCAAAGGCGGTAATACGGTTATCCACAGAATCAGGGGATAACGCAGGAAAGAACATGT
GAGCAAAAGGCCAGCAAAAGGCCAGGAACCGTAAAAAGGCCGCGTTGCTGGCGTTTTTCCATAGGCTCCG
CCCCCCTGACGAGCATCACAAAAATCGACGCTCAAGTCAGAGGTGGCGAAACCCGACAGGACTATAAAGA
TACCAGGCGTTTCCCCCTGGAAGCTCCCTCGTGCGCTCTCCTGTTCCGACCCTGCCGCTTACCGGATACC
TGTCCGCCTTTCTCCCTTCGGGAAGCGTGGCGCTTTCTCATAGCTCACGCTGTAGGTATCTCAGTTCGGT
GTAGGTCGTTCGCTCCAAGCTGGGCTGTGTGCACGAACCCCCCGTTCAGCCCGACCGCTGCGCCTTATCC
GGTAACTATCGTCTTGAGTCCAACCCGGTAAGACACGACTTATCGCCACTGGCAGCAGCCACTGGTAACA
GGATTAGCAGAGCGAGGTATGTAGGCGGTGCTACAGAGTTCTTGAAGTGGTGGCCTAACTACGGCTACAC
TAGAAGAACAGTATTTGGTATCTGCGCTCTGCTGAAGCCAGTTACCTTCGGAAAAAGAGTTGGTAGCTCT
TGATCCGGCAAACAAACCACCGCTGGTAGCGGTGGTTTTTTTGTTTGCAAGCAGCAGATTACGCGCAGAA
AAAAAGGATCTCAAGAAGATCCTTTGATCTTTTCTACGGGGTCTGACGCTCAGTGGAACGAAAACTCACG
TTAAGGGATTTTGGTCATGAGATTATCAAAAAGGATCTTCACCTAGATCCTTTTAAATTAAAAATGAAGT
TTTAAATCAATCTAAAGTATATATGAGTAAACTTGGTCTGACAGTTACCAATGCTTAATCAGTGAGGCAC
CTATCTCAGCGATCTGTCTATTTCGTTCATCCATAGTTGCCTGACTCCCCGACGTGGCCGACCAGCCCGT
CATCGTCAACGCCTGATCCGCGGTGCGGACAGGCCGTGTCGCGACCGGCCGTGCGGAATTAAGCCGGCCC
GTACCCTGTGAATAGAGGTCCGCTGTGACACAAGAATCCCTGTTACTTCTCGACCGTATTGATTCGGATG
ATTCCTACGCGAGCCTGTACCATGGATCAGCCGTCCAAATGCGGGATTTTCGTTAGTCGGAGGCCAAACG
GCATTGAGCGTCAGCATATCATCAGCGAGCTGAAGAAAGACAATCCCCGATCCGCTCCACGTGTTGCCCC
AGCAATCAGCGCGACCTTGCCCCTCCAACGTCATCTCGTTCTCCGCTCATGAGCTCAGCCAATCGACTGG
CGAGCGGCATCGCATTCTTCGCATCCCGCCTCTGGCGGATGCAGGAAGATCAACGGATCTCGGCCCAGTT
GACCCAGGGCTGTCGCCACAATGTCGCGGGAGCGGATCAACCGAGCAAAGGCATGACCGACTGGACCTTC
CTTCTGAAGGCTCTTTTCCTTGAGCCACCTGTCCGCCAAGGCAAAGCGCTCACAGCAGTGGTCATTCTCG
AGATAATCGACGCGTACCAACTTGCCATCCTGAAGAATGGTGCAGTGTCTCGGCACCCCATAGGGAACCT
TTGCCATCAACTCGGCAAGATGCAGCGTCGTGTTGGCATCGTGTCCCACGCCGAGGAGAAGTACCTGCCC
ATCGAGTTCATGGACACGGGCGACCGGGCTTGCAGGCGAGTGAGGTGGCAGGGGCAATGGATCAGAGATG
ATCTGCTCTGCCTGTGGCCCCGCTGCCGCAAAGGCAAATGGATGGGCGCTGCGCTTTACATTTGGCAGGC
GCCAGAATGTGTCAGAGACAACTCCAAGGTCCGGTGTAACGGGCGACGTGGCAGGATCGAACGGCTCGTC
GTCCAGACCTGACCACGAGGGCATGACGAGCGTCCCTCCCGGACCCAGCGCAGCACGCAGGGCCTCGATC
AGTCCAAGTGGCCCATCTTCGAGGGGCCGGACGCTACGGAAGGAGCTGTGGACCAGCAGCACACCGCCGG
GGGTAACCCCAAGGTTGAGAAGCTGACCGATGAGCTCGGCTTTTCGCCATTCGTATTGCACGACATTGCA
CTCCACCGCTGATGACATCAGTCGATCATAGCACGATCAACGGCACTGTTGCAAATAGTCGGTGGTGATA
AACTTATCATCCCCTTTTGCTGATGGAGCTGCACATGAACCAAAAGGATCTAGGTGAAGCTCCTTCTAGA
TACATCAACGAGGACAGTCGCACGACGAAGTTCTTCTGGATCGCGCCCGTGCTGGAAGCACTCAACCTCG
AAGCGTGTGGTTGCGGAGCCATCTAGCAACCACACGAGGATCTTGTTGTCGTAGGTCTGCAGCGCGTAGT
ACCTCACACCGTCCTGCGGGTTGACGTATGAGGCTTGGATCCTCCCGCTGCGCTGAGTCTTCAGCGATCC
CCATCCGCGACGTGCCAACTAGGTCTCCTCTCGTCGTGAACAAGGCTACCGGGTTGCAACTCCTGTGCAA
CTCTCAGGCTTCAACGCGCTTCTACGACCTGCAATTTCTTTCCACTTAGAGGATGCAGCCGAGAGGGGGT
AAAAACCTATCTTGACCGGCCCATATATGTGGTCGGCAGACACCCATTCTTCCAAACTAGCTACGCGGGT
TCGATTCCCGTCGCCCGCTCCGCTGGTCAGAGGGTGTTTTCGCCCTCTGGCCATTTTTCTTTCCAGGGGT
CTGCAACTCTTGTGCGACTCTTCTGACCTGGGCATACGCGGTTGCAACGCATCCCTGATCTGGCTACTTT
CGATGCTGACAAACGAATAGAGCCCCCCGCCTGCGCGAACAGACGAGGGGCATTCACACCAGATTGGAGC
TGGTGCAGTGAAGAGAATAGACCGGGACAAGGTTGCACCGGGAGTTGCAGCGGTCGGAACCCTCGCCGTC
GGCGGGCTGGCGTTCGCCCTGTCGTTCACGGCTCTAGCTGATCACCGCGGCCATGATGGCATAAAACGAA
AGGCCCAGTCTTTCGACTGAGCCTTTCGTTTTATTTGATGCCTGGCAGTCGATCGTACGCTAGTTAACTA
CGTCGACATCGATTTAATTAATATGCATCAATTGATTTAAATACTAGTGTTAACTATTTAATTGGGGACC
CTAGAGGTCCCCTTTTTTATTTTAAAAATTTTTTCAAGGGGACCTCTAGGGTCCCCAGCTGGCTAGCGAG
TCATGAGGTCACCATGTTCTTTCCTGCGTTATCCCCTGATTCTGTGGATAACCGTATTACCGCCTTTGAG
TGAGCTGATACCAGCGGATAACAATTTCACACAGGAAACAGCTATGACCATGATTACGCCAAGCTATCAA
CTTTGTATAGAAAAGTTGCATGACCAACTTCGATAACGTTCTCGGCTCGATGATCCACCAGGCCTAGATC
TGGGGACCCTAGAGGTCCCCTTTTTTATTTTAAAAATTTTTTCACGTGCCAGCCGATTGGACTAGAAATA
TTGGATCGTCGGCACCGTCACGGCCGTGGGAGGCGGCACGATCCGCGACGTGATGATCGGCCGCAT
Features (pLannotate 1.2.2; 23 found; start..end, strand, type, name):
    101..120     +  promoter       tight TRE promoter (fragment): Tet-responsive promoter PTight, consisting of seven tet operator sequences followed by the minimal CMV promoter
    127..144     +  promoter       tight TRE promoter (fragment): Tet-responsive promoter PTight, consisting of seven tet operator sequences followed by the minimal CMV promoter
    242..262     -  protein_bind   attB2: mutant version of attB; core recombination site for the Gateway® BP reaction BP Clonase™
    345..647     -  CDS            ccdB: CCDB_ECOLI - Also known as G, letB, letD. Experimental evidence at protein level: Swiss-Prot protein existence level 1. Toxic component of a type II toxin-antitoxin (TA) system, functioning in plasmid maintainence. Responsible for the post- segregational killing (PSK) of plasmid-free cells, also referred to as a plasmid addiction system. Half-life of over 2 hours. Cell killing by CcdB is accompanied by filamentation, defects in chromosome and plasmid segregation, defects in cell division, formation of anucleate cells, decreased DNA synthesis and plasmid loss. Interferes with the activity of DN
    652..810     -  CDS            ccdA (fragment): CCDA_ECO57 - Also known as H, letA. Experimental evidence at protein level: Swiss-Prot protein existence level 1. Antitoxin component of a type II toxin-antitoxin (TA) system which inhibits the post-segregational killing (PSK) of plasmid-free cells, also referred to as a plasmid addiction system. Binds to and blocks the activity of CcdB; will also remove bound CcdB protein from the CcdB-GyrA complex by forming a CcdA-CcdB complex, a process termed rejuvenation. Functions as a transcriptional corepressor for the ccdAB operon, repression also requires CcdB (By similarity). From Escherichia coli
    989..1648    -  CDS            CmR: chloramphenicol acetyltransferase; cat; confers resistance to chloramphenicol
   1649..1678    -  promoter       cat promoter (fragment): promoter of the E. coli cat gene encoding chloramphenicol acetyltransferase
   1702..1732    -  promoter       lac UV5 promoter: E. coli lac promoter with an "up" mutation
   1757..1881    -  protein_bind   attR1: mutant version of attR; recombination site for the Gateway® LR reaction LR Clonase™
   1900..1920    -  CDS            SV40 NLS: nuclear localization signal of SV40 (simian virus 40) large T antigen
   1924..1944    -  CDS            SV40 NLS: nuclear localization signal of SV40 (simian virus 40) large T antigen
   1943..1959    -  misc_feature   MCS (fragment): pBluescript multiple cloning site
   1971..2036    +  CDS            3xFLAG: three tandem FLAG® epitope tags, followed by an enterokinase cleavage site
   2226..2814    -  rep_origin     ori: high-copy-number ColE1/pMB1/pBR322/pUC origin of replication
   2986..3066    -  CDS            bla(M) (fragment): β-lactamase lacking the signal sequence; bla(M); allows cytosolic expression of β-lactamase
   3178..3237    +  CDS            hyg (fragment): KHYB_STRHY - Experimental evidence at protein level: Swiss-Prot protein existence level 1. The aminoglycoside phosphotransferases achieve inactivation of their antibiotic substrates by phosphorylation. From Streptomyces hygroscopicus.
   3418..4218    -  CDS            ApmR: aminoglycoside 3-N-acetyltransferase type IV ; aac(3)IV; confers resistance to apramycin (Paget and Davies, 1996)
   4449..4568    -  CDS            33 (fragment): VINT_BPML5 - Also known as int. Protein inferred from homology: Swiss-Prot protein existence level 3. Integrase is necessary for integration of the phage into the host genome by site-specific recombination. From Mycobacterium phage L5 (Mycobacteriophage L5).
   4981..5121    +  CDS            34.1 (fragment): VG341_BPMD2 - Protein predicted: Swiss-Prot protein existence level 4. Putative excisionase. From Mycobacterium phage D29 (Mycobacteriophage D29).
   5101..5147    -  terminator     rrnB T1 terminator: transcription terminator T1 from the E. coli rrnB gene
   5333..5398    +  rep_origin     RSF ori (fragment): Plasmids containing the RSF 1030 origin of replication can be propagated in E. coli cells that contain additional plasmids with compatible origins.
   5458..5478    +  protein_bind   attB4: mutant version of attB; core recombination site for the Gateway® BP reaction BP Clonase™
   5605..43      +  CDS            Y4104_STRCO (fragment) (across the origin): Protein inferred from homology: Swiss-Prot protein existence level 3. From Streptomyces coelicolor (strain ATCC BAA-471 / A3(2) / M145).
