[The description below was written by a language model from this plasmid's Addgene catalogue record and pLannotate feature annotations shown in this document.]
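Description:
pFLAG_attP is an empty bacterial expression backbone, derived from pFLAG, for low-level constitutive expression of a gene of interest in mycobacteria. It is a shuttle-type construct. In E. coli it replicates at high copy from a ColE1/pUC-type origin, but no mycobacterial replication origin is annotated. In mycobacteria it relies instead on a phage attP site for integration into the chromosome. The feature table shows only short fragments matching the mycobacteriophage L5 integrase and a D29-type putative excisionase around this region. This fits the catalogue statement that the plasmid lacks a functional integrase, so once inserted it stays stably integrated without antibiotic pressure. The integrase would presumably have to be supplied separately, though the record does not describe how. Selection is by apramycin, through the aac(3)IV acetyltransferase, and by chloramphenicol.

Expression is driven by a Tet promoter; the two short hits annotated as "tight TRE" fragments most likely reflect its tet operator sequences. Because the vector carries no Tet repressor, the promoter is active constitutively at a low level. Downstream lies a counter-selectable stuffer cassette in reverse orientation. It contains the ccdB toxin gene, a ccdA fragment and the chloramphenicol acetyltransferase gene with its promoter. This explains the need to propagate the empty vector in a ccdB-tolerant strain such as DB3.1. Replacing the cassette with an open reading frame removes both the toxin and the chloramphenicol marker, and places the insert in frame with a C-terminal 3xFLAG tag for checking expression levels by Western blotting. The Gateway att, SV40 NLS, bla, hyg and RSF ori annotations are short or partial matches and probably do not represent functional elements. An rrnB T1 terminator is also present.
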