Addgene plasmid #110095: pFLAG_attP
Purpose: (Empty Backbone) Vector for low-level constitutive expression in mycobacteria from the Tet promoter. Lacks the Tet repressor. Contains attP for chromosomal integration. Lacks the integrase and thus remains stably integrated in the absence of antibiotic selection. Contains a C-terminal 3xFLAG to allow detection of expression levels by Western blotting.
Depositing lab: Markus Seeger. Depositing organization: University of Zurich. Publication: A uniform cloning platform for mycobacterial genetics and protein production. Arnold FM, Hohl M, Remm S, Koliwer-Brandl H, Adenau S, Chusri S, Sander P, Hilbi H, Seeger MA. Sci Rep. 2018 Jun 22;8(1):9539. doi: 10.1038/s41598-018-27687-5. PubMed 29934571.
Backbone
  Vector backbone: pFLAG
  Vector type: Bacterial Expression
  Tag / fusion protein: 3xFLAG (C terminal on backbone)
Growth in bacteria
  Bacterial resistance: Apramycin and Chloramphenicol
  Growth temperature: 37°C
  Growth strain: DB3.1
  Copy number: High Copy
Gene/Insert
  Gene/Insert name: None
  Tag / fusion protein: 3xFLAG (C terminal on backbone)
Terms and licenses: Academic/Nonprofit Terms; Industry Terms: Not Available to Industry
How to cite: pFLAG_attP was a gift from Markus Seeger (Addgene plasmid # 110095 ; http://n2t.net/addgene:110095 ; RRID:Addgene_110095)
